Addgene plasmid #65985: J23102_EB
Purpose: MoClo Basic Part: Constitutive promoter - Anderson series - high strength [E:J23102:B]
Depositing lab: Douglas Densmore. Depositing organization: Boston University Main Campus. Publication: CIDAR MoClo: Improved MoClo Assembly Standard and New E. coli Part Library Enable Rapid Combinatorial Design for Synthetic and Traditional Biology. Iverson SV, Haddock TL, Beal J, Densmore DM. ACS Synth Biol. 2016 Jan 15;5(1):99-103. doi: 10.1021/acssynbio.5b00124. Epub 2015 Nov 4. PubMed 26479688.
Backbone
  Vector backbone: DVA
  Vector type: Synthetic Biology
Growth in bacteria
  Bacterial resistance: Ampicillin, 100 μg/mL
  Growth temperature: 37°C
  Growth strain: DH5alpha
  Copy number: Unknown
Gene/Insert
  Gene/Insert name: Constitutive promoter (alt name: Basic Part - Promoter)
  Species: Synthetic
  Cloning method: Unknown
Terms and licenses: Academic/Nonprofit Terms; Industry Terms: Not Available to Industry
How to cite: J23102_EB was a gift from Douglas Densmore (Addgene plasmid # 65985 ; http://n2t.net/addgene:65985 ; RRID:Addgene_65985)
