[The description below was written by a language model from this plasmid's Addgene catalogue record and pLannotate feature annotations shown in this document.]
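Description:
J23102_EB is a small (about 2.1 kb) synthetic-biology part plasmid from the CIDAR MoClo library for E. coli, carrying a single basic part in the DVA destination vector backbone. It is propagated in E. coli through a ColE1/pMB1/pUC-type origin of replication, which the annotation describes as high-copy although the catalogue lists copy number as unknown. Selection is with ampicillin, via a β-lactamase (AmpR) gene driven by its native bla promoter. The backbone also retains BioBrick prefix and suffix sequences flanking the part position, and a putative bacterial transcription terminator sits just upstream of the prefix, where it may insulate the insert from read-through.

The payload is the constitutive promoter J23102, a high-strength member of the Anderson series of synthetic sigma-70-type E. coli promoters. The automated annotation labels this short region as a fragment of J23119, the consensus parent of the Anderson family. This most likely reflects the close sequence similarity among family members rather than a different insert. The "EB" in the name denotes the MoClo fusion sites E and B that flank the part. In Golden Gate/MoClo assembly, type IIS restriction digestion releases the part with these defined overhangs, which dictate its position and its neighbours in a multi-part assembly. The type IIS sites themselves are not annotated in the feature table.

The plasmid has no coding sequence or reporter of its own. It serves as a reusable building block for combining with ribosome binding site, coding sequence and terminator parts into transcription units, supporting combinatorial design of genetic circuits with strong constitutive expression.
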