Features (pLannotate 1.2.2; 7 found; start..end, strand, type, name):
      5..29      +  promoter       J23119(SpeI) promoter (fragment): bacterial promoter (Registry of Standard Biological Parts BBa J23119) modified to end with an SpeI site
     51..71      +  misc_feature   BioBrick suffix: universal suffix for all parts
    248..836     -  rep_origin     ori: high-copy-number ColE1/pMB1/pBR322/pUC origin of replication
   1007..1867    -  CDS            AmpR: β-lactamase; bla; confers resistance to ampicillin, carbenicillin, and related antibiotics
   1868..1972    -  promoter       AmpR promoter: bla
   2062..2105    -  terminator     bacterial terminator: putative bacterial transcription terminator
   2108..2129    +  misc_feature   BioBrick prefix: BioBrick prefix for parts that do not start with "ATG"
>Addgene plasmid #65985 | J23102_EB | depositor full sequence | sequence record 114031 | J23102_EB sequence 2143 bps
GCTTTTGACAGCTAGCTCAGTCCTAGGTACTGTGCTAGCTACTAGAGACCTACTAGTAGCGGCCGCTGCA
GGCTTCCTCGCTCACTGACTCGCTGCGCTCGGTCGTTCGGCTGCGGCGAGCGGTATCAGCTCACTCAAAG
GCGGTAATACGGTTATCCACAGAATCAGGGGATAACGCAGGAAAGAACATGTGAGCAAAAGGCCAGCAAA
AGGCCAGGAACCGTAAAAAGGCCGCGTTGCTGGCGTTTTTCCACAGGCTCCGCCCCCCTGACGAGCATCA
CAAAAATCGACGCTCAAGTCAGAGGTGGCGAAACCCGACAGGACTATAAAGATACCAGGCGTTTCCCCCT
GGAAGCTCCCTCGTGCGCTCTCCTGTTCCGACCCTGCCGCTTACCGGATACCTGTCCGCCTTTCTCCCTT
CGGGAAGCGTGGCGCTTTCTCATAGCTCACGCTGTAGGTATCTCAGTTCGGTGTAGGTCGTTCGCTCCAA
GCTGGGCTGTGTGCACGAACCCCCCGTTCAGCCCGACCGCTGCGCCTTATCCGGTAACTATCGTCTTGAG
TCCAACCCGGTAAGACACGACTTATCGCCACTGGCAGCAGCCACTGGTAACAGGATTAGCAGAGCGAGGT
ATGTAGGCGGTGCTACAGAGTTCTTGAAGTGGTGGCCTAACTACGGCTACACTAGAAGAACAGTATTTGG
TATCTGCGCTCTGCTGAAGCCAGTTACCTTCGGAAAAAGAGTTGGTAGCTCTTGATCCGGCAAACAAACC
ACCGCTGGTAGCGGTGGTTTTTTTGTTTGCAAGCAGCAGATTACGCGCAGAAAAAAAGGATCTCAAGAAG
ATCCTTTGATCTTTTCTACGGGGTCTGACGCTCAGTGGAACGAAAACTCACGTTAAGGGATTTTGGTCAT
GAGATTATCAAAAAGGATCTTCACCTAGATCCTTTTAAATTAAAAATGAAGTTTTAAATCAATCTAAAGT
ATATATGAGTAAACTTGGTCTGACAGTTACCAATGCTTAATCAGTGAGGCACCTATCTCAGCGATCTGTC
TATTTCGTTCATCCATAGTTGCCTGACTCCCCGTCGTGTAGATAACTACGATACGGGAGGGCTTACCATC
TGGCCCCAGTGCTGCAATGATACCGCGCGACCCACGCTCACCGGCTCCAGATTTATCAGCAATAAACCAG
CCAGCCGGAAGGGCCGAGCGCAGAAGTGGTCCTGCAACTTTATCCGCCTCCATCCAGTCTATTAATTGTT
GCCGGGAAGCTAGAGTAAGTAGTTCGCCAGTTAATAGTTTGCGCAACGTTGTTGCCATTGCTACAGGCAT
CGTGGTGTCACGCTCGTCGTTTGGTATGGCTTCATTCAGCTCCGGTTCCCAACGATCAAGGCGAGTTACA
TGATCCCCCATGTTGTGCAAAAAAGCGGTTAGCTCCTTCGGTCCTCCGATCGTTGTCAGAAGTAAGTTGG
CCGCAGTGTTATCACTCATGGTTATGGCAGCACTGCATAATTCTCTTACTGTCATGCCATCCGTAAGATG
CTTTTCTGTGACTGGTGAGTACTCAACCAAGTCATTCTGAGAATAGTGTATGCGGCGACCGAGTTGCTCT
TGCCCGGCGTCAATACGGGATAATACCGCGCCACATAGCAGAACTTTAAAAGTGCTCATCATTGGAAAAC
GTTCTTCGGGGCGAAAACTCTCAAGGATCTTACCGCTGTTGAGATCCAGTTCGATGTAACCCACTCGTGC
ACCCAACTGATCTTCAGCATCTTTTACTTTCACCAGCGTTTCTGGGTGAGCAAAAACAGGAAGGCAAAAT
GCCGCAAAAAAGGGAATAAGGGCGACACGGAAATGTTGAATACTCATACTCTTCCTTTTTCAATATTATT
GAAGCATTTATCAGGGTTATTGTCTCATGAGCGGATACATATTTGAATGTATTTAGAAAAATAAACAAAT
AGGGGTTCCGCGCACATTTCCCCGAAAAGTGCCACCTGACGTCTAAGAAACCATTATTATCATGACATTA
ACCTATAAAAATAGGCGTATCACGAGGCAGAATTTCAGATAAAAAAAATCCTTAGCTTTCGCTAAGGATG
ATTTCTGGAATTCGCGGCCGCTTCTAGAGACTAGTGGGTCTCA
