>Addgene plasmid #65985 | J23102_EB | addgene partial sequence | sequence record 114030 | MoCloR 5'-gccacctgacgtctaagaaacc-3'
ATAGGCGTATCACGAGGCAGAATTTCAGATAAAAAAAATCCTTAGCTTTCGCTAAGGATGATTTCTGGAA
TTCGCGGCCGCTTCTAGAGACTAGTGGGTCTCAGCTTTTGACAGCTAGCTCAGTCCTAGGTACTGTGCTA
GCTACTAGAGACCTACTAGTAGCGGCCGCTGCAGGCTTCCTCGCTCACTGACTCGCTGCGCTCGGTCGTT
CGGCTGCGGCGAGCGGTATCAGCTCACTCAAAGGCGGTAATACGGTTATCCACAGAATCAGGGGATAACG
CAGGAAAGAACATGTGAGCAAAAGGCCAGCAAAAGGCCAGGAACCGTAAAAAGGCCGCGTTGCTGGCGTT
TTTCCACAGGCTCCGCCCCCCTGACGAGCATCACAAAAATCGACGCTCAAGTCAGAGGTGGCGAAACCCG
ACAGGACTATAAAGATACCAGGCGTTTCCCCCTGGAAGCTCCCTCGTGCGCTCTCCTGTTCCGACCCTGC
CGCTTACCGGATACCTGTCCGCCTTTCTCCCTTCGGGAAGCGTGGCGCTTTCTCATAGCTCACGCTGTAG
GTATCTCAGTTCGGTGTAGGTCGTTCGCTCCAAGCTGGGCTGTGTGCACGAACCCCCCGTTCAGCCCGAC
CGCTGCGCCTTATCCGGTAACTATCGTCTTGAGTCCAACCCGGTAAGACACGACTTATCGCCACTGGCAG
CAGCCACTGGTAACAGGATTAGCAGAGCGAGGTATGTAGGCGGTGCTACAGAGTTCTTGAAGTGGTGGCC
TAACTACGGCTACACTAGAAGAACAGTATTTGGTATCTGCGCTCTGCTGAAGCCAGTTACCTTCGGAA
